Addgene plasmid #237107: SmBiT-NCOR2 Vector
Depositing lab: Promega Corporation.
Backbone
  Vector backbone: pFN218K SmBiT CMV-BlastFlexi Vector
  Vector type: Mammalian Expression
  Selectable markers: Blasticidin
Growth in bacteria
  Bacterial resistance: Kanamycin, 50 μg/mL
  Growth temperature: 37°C
  Growth strain: DH5alpha
  Copy number: High Copy
Gene/Insert
  Gene/Insert name: NCOR2
  Species: H. sapiens (human)
  Mutation: None
  Entrez Gene: NCOR2 (a.k.a. CTG26, N-CoR2, SMAP270, SMRT, SMRTE, SMRTE-tau, TNRC14, TRAC, TRAC-1, TRAC1)
  Promoter: CMV
  Tag / fusion protein: SmBiT (N terminal on backbone)
  Cloning method: Other
How to cite: SmBiT-NCOR2 Vector was a gift from Promega Corporation (Addgene plasmid # 237107 ; http://n2t.net/addgene:237107 ; RRID:Addgene_237107)
