[The description below was written by a language model from this plasmid's Addgene catalogue record and pLannotate feature annotations shown in this document.]
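Description:
SmBiT-NCOR2 Vector is a mammalian expression plasmid of about 12 kb, built on the pFN218K SmBiT CMV-BlastFlexi backbone, that expresses human NCOR2 (also known as SMRT) fused at its N terminus to the SmBiT peptide. SmBiT is the small, low-affinity complementing fragment of the split NanoLuc (NanoBiT) luciferase, which regains luminescent activity only when brought close to its LgBiT partner. The record lists no mutations in the insert. NCOR2 is a transcriptional corepressor that mediates repression by nuclear receptors and other DNA-binding factors.

Expression is driven by the CMV immediate-early enhancer and promoter, followed by a chimeric β-globin/immunoglobulin intron that aids mRNA processing. A T7 promoter sits just upstream of the coding region and could support in vitro transcription. The NCOR2 reading frame is annotated as two adjoining fragments that span the numbering origin of the circular sequence, together covering roughly 7.5 kb, and it is terminated by an SV40 polyadenylation signal. The SmBiT tag is not annotated separately in the feature table; it presumably lies in the short stretch between the T7 promoter and the start of NCOR2.

A separate SV40 early promoter drives blasticidin S deaminase with a synthetic poly(A) signal, which allows blasticidin selection of stable mammalian lines. In bacteria the plasmid is selected with kanamycin through an EM7-driven neo (nptII) gene, and a single loxP site lies beside this cassette. The annotation tool labels the replication origin as p15A-like, whereas the catalogue lists the plasmid as high copy.

The record does not state a specific application. The design suits live-cell luminescent complementation assays of NCOR2 interactions with LgBiT-tagged partner proteins.
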