Features (pLannotate 1.2.2; 21 found; start..end, strand, type, name):
      4..2019    +  CDS            NCOR2 (fragment): NCOR2_HUMAN - Also known as CTG26. Experimental evidence at protein level: Swiss-Prot protein existence level 1. Transcriptional corepressor (PubMed:20812024). Mediates the transcriptional repression activity of some nuclear receptors by promoting chromatin condensation, thus preventing access of the basal transcription. Isoform 1 and isoform 4 have different affinities for different nuclear receptors. Involved in the regulation BCL6-dependent of the germinal center (GC) reactions, mainly through the control of the GC B-cells proliferation and survival. Recruited by ZBTB7A to the androgen resp
   2028..2083    +  misc_feature   MCS: pUC18/19 multiple cloning site
   2090..2139    +  CDS            SET1 (fragment): solubility-enhancement tag derived from T7 phage gene 10B
   2165..2286    -  polyA_signal   SV40 poly(A) signal: SV40 polyadenylation signal
   2309..2377    -  CDS            large T antigen (fragment): large T antigen from SV40 (simian virus 40)
   2401..2434    +  protein_bind   loxP: Cre-mediated recombination occurs in the 8-bp core sequence (GCATACAT). Cre recombinase
   2444..2491    +  promoter       EM7 promoter: synthetic bacterial promoter&nbsp
   2523..3314    +  CDS            neo: KKA2_KLEPN - Also known as kan, nptII. Experimental evidence at protein level: Swiss-Prot protein existence level 1. Resistance to kanamycin, neomycin, paromomycin, ribostamycin, butirosin and gentamicin B. From Klebsiella pneumoniae.
   3534..4079    +  rep_origin     p15A ori: Plasmids containing the medium-copy-number p15A origin of replication can be propagated in E. coli cells that contain a second plasmid with the ColE1 origin.
   4167..4222    +  rep_origin     RSF ori (fragment): Plasmids containing the RSF 1030 origin of replication can be propagated in E. coli cells that contain additional plasmids with compatible origins.
   4321..4347    -  misc_feature   bom (fragment): basis of mobility region from pBR322
   4363..4411    -  polyA_signal   poly(A) signal: synthetic polyadenylation signal
   4435..4833    -  CDS            BSD: blasticidin S deaminase; Aspergillus terreus BSD; confers resistance to blasticidin
   4864..5221    -  promoter       SV40 promoter: SV40 enhancer and early promoter
   5300..5381    -  polyA_signal   SV40 poly(A) signal: SV40 polyadenylation signal
   5404..5487    -  CDS            large T antigen (fragment): large T antigen from SV40 (simian virus 40)
   5552..5917    +  enhancer       CMV enhancer: human cytomegalovirus immediate early enhancer
   5919..6118    +  promoter       CMV promoter: human cytomegalovirus (CMV) immediate early promoter
   6257..6389    +  intron         chimeric intron: chimera between introns from human β-globin and immunoglobulin heavy chain genes
   6433..6451    +  promoter       T7 promoter: promoter for bacteriophage T7 RNA polymerase
   6555..8       +  CDS            NCOR2 (fragment) (across the origin) (sequence partly withheld): NCOR2_HUMAN - Also known as CTG26. Experimental evidence at protein level: Swiss-Prot protein existence level 1. Transcriptional corepressor (PubMed:20812024). Mediates the transcriptional repression activity of some nuclear receptors by promoting chromatin condensation, thus preventing access of the basal transcription. Isoform 1 and isoform 4 have different affinities for different nuclear receptors. Involved in the regulation BCL6-dependent of the germinal center (GC) reactions, mainly through the control of the GC B-cells proliferation and survival. Recruited by ZBTB7A to the androgen resp
>Addgene plasmid #237107 | SmBiT-NCOR2 Vector | addgene full sequence | sequence record 474678 | Addgene NGS Result
CAGCGCCACAGCAGCTCCCCACTCTCCCCAGGAGGTCCAACACACTTGACAAAACCAACCACCACGTCCT
CGTCCGAGCGGGAGCGAGACCGGGATCGAGAGCGGGACCGGGATCGGGAGCGGGAAAAGTCCATCCTCAC
GTCCACCACGACGGTGGAGCACGCACCCATCTGGAGACCTGGTACAGAGCAGAGCAGCGGCAGCAGCGGC
AGCAGCGGCGGGGGTGGGGGCAGCAGCAGCCGCCCCGCCTCCCACTCCCATGCCCACCAGCACTCGCCCA
TCTCCCCTCGGACCCAGGATGCCCTCCAGCAGAGACCCAGTGTGCTTCACAACACAGGCATGAAGGGTAT
CATCACCGCTGTGGAGCCCAGCACGCCCACGGTCCTGAGGTCCACCTCCACCTCCTCACCCGTTCGCCCG
GCTGCCACATTCCCACCTGCCACCCACTGCCCACTGGGCGGCACCCTCGATGGGGTCTACCCTACCCTCA
TGGAGCCCGTCTTGCTGCCCAAGGAGGCCCCCCGGGTCGCCCGGCCAGAGCGGCCCCGAGCAGACACCGG
CCATGCCTTCCTCGCCAAGCCCCCAGCCCGCTCCGGGCTGGAGCCCGCCTCCTCCCCCAGCAAGGGCTCG
GAGCCCCGGCCCCTAGTGCCTCCTGTCTCTGGCCACGCCACCATCGCCCGCACCCCTGCGAAGAACCTCG
CACCTCACCACGCCAGCCCGGACCCGCCGGCGCCACCTGCCTCGGCCTCGGACCCGCACCGGGAAAAGAC
TCAAAGTAAACCCTTTTCCATCCAGGAACTGGAACTCCGTTCTCTGGGTTACCACGGCAGCAGCTACAGC
CCCGAAGGGGTGGAGCCCGTCAGCCCTGTGAGCTCACCCAGTCTGACCCACGACAAGGGGCTCCCCAAGC
ACCTGGAAGAGCTCGACAAGAGCCACCTGGAGGGGGAGCTGCGGCCCAAGCAGCCAGGCCCCGTGAAGCT
TGGCGGGGAGGCCGCCCACCTCCCACACCTGCGGCCGCTGCCTGAGAGCCAGCCCTCGTCCAGCCCGCTG
CTCCAGACCGCCCCAGGGGTCAAAGGTCACCAGCGGGTGGTCACCCTGGCCCAGCACATCAGTGAGGTCA
TCACACAGGACTACACCCGGCACCACCCACAGCAGCTCAGCGCACCCCTGCCCGCCCCCCTCTACTCCTT
CCCTGGGGCCAGCTGCCCCGTCCTGGACCTCCGCCGCCCACCCAGTGACCTCTACCTCCCGCCCCCGGAC
CATGGTGCCCCGGCCCGTGGCTCCCCCCACAGCGAAGGGGGCAAGAGGTCTCCAGAGCCAAACAAGACGT
CGGTCTTGGGTGGTGGTGAGGACGGTATTGAACCTGTGTCCCCACCGGAGGGCATGACGGAGCCAGGGCA
CTCCCGGAGTGCTGTGTACCCGCTGCTGTACCGGGATGGGGAACAGACGGAGCCCAGCAGGATGGGCTCC
AAGTCTCCAGGCAACACCAGCCAGCCGCCAGCCTTCTTCAGCAAGCTGACCGAGAGCAACTCCGCCATGG
TCAAGTCCAAGAAGCAAGAGATCAACAAGAAGCTGAACACCCACAACCGGAATGAGCCTGAATACAATAT
CAGCCAGCCTGGGACGGAGATCTTCAATATGCCCGCCATCACCGGAACAGGTGGCGGCGGGAAGGCCAAG
GTCTCTGGCAGACCCAGCAGCCGAAAAGCCAAGTCCCCGGCCCCGGGCCTGGCATCTGGGGACCGGCCAC
CCTCTGTCTCCTCAGTGCACTCGGAGGGAGACTGCAACCGCCGGACGCCGCTCACCAACCGCGTGTGGGA
GGACAGGCCCTCGTCCGCAGGTTCCACGCCATTCCCCTACAACCCCCTGATCATGCGGCTGCAGGCGGGT
GTCATGGCTTCCCCACCCCCACCGGGCCTCCCCGCGGGCAGCGGGCCCCTCGCTGGCCCCCACCACGCCT
GGGACGAGGAGCCCAAGCCACTGCTCTGCTCGCAGTACGAGACACTCTCCGACAGCGAGGTTTAAACGAA
TTCGGGCTCGGTACCCGGGGATCCTCTAGAGTCGACCTGCAGGCATGCAAGCTGATCCGGCTGCTAACAA
AGCCCGAAAGGAAGCTGAGTTGGCTGCTGCCACCGCTGAGCAAGGCCGCTTCGAGCAGACATGATAAGAT
ACATTGATGAGTTTGGACAAACCACAACTAGAATGCAGTGAAAAAAATGCTTTATTTGTGAAATTTGTGA
TGCTATTGCTTTATTTGTAACCATTATAAGCTGCAATAAACAAGTTAACAACAACAATTGCATTCATTTT
ATGTTTCAGGTTCAGGGGGAGATGTGGGAGGTTTTTTTAAGCAAGTAAAACCTCTACAAATGTGGTAAAA
TCTTAATTAAGAATTCTAATATAACTTCGTATAGCATACATTATACGAAGTTATGGATCCACTGTTGACA
ATTAATCATCGGCATAGTATATCGGCATAGTATAATACGACAAGGTGAGGAACTAAACCCAGGAGGCAGA
TCATGATTGAACAAGATGGATTGCACGCAGGTTCTCCGGCCGCTTGGGTGGAGAGGCTATTCGGCTATGA
CTGGGCACAACAGACAATCGGCTGCTCTGATGCCGCCGTGTTCCGGCTGTCAGCGCAGGGGCGCCCGGTT
CTTTTTGTCAAGACCGACCTGTCCGGTGCCCTGAATGAACTGCAGGACGAGGCAGCGCGGCTATCGTGGC
TGGCCACGACGGGCGTTCCTTGCGCAGCTGTGCTCGACGTTGTCACTGAAGCGGGAAGGGACTGGCTGCT
ATTGGGCGAAGTGCCGGGGCAGGATCTCCTGTCATCTCACCTTGCTCCTGCCGAGAAAGTATCCATCATG
GCTGATGCAATGCGGCGGCTGCATACGCTTGATCCGGCTACCTGCCCATTCGACCACCAAGCGAAACATC
GCATCGAGCGAGCACGTACTCGGATGGAAGCCGGTCTTGTCGATCAGGATGATCTGGACGAAGAGCATCA
GGGGCTCGCGCCAGCCGAACTGTTCGCCAGGCTCAAGGCGCGCATGCCCGACGGCGAGGATCTCGTCGTG
ACCCATGGCGATGCCTGCTTGCCGAATATCATGGTGGAAAATGGCCGCTTTTCTGGATTCATCGACTGTG
GCCGGCTGGGTGTGGCGGACCGCTATCAGGACATAGCGTTGGCTACCCGTGATATTGCTGAAGAGCTTGG
CGGCGAATGGGCTGACCGCTTCCTCGTGCTTTACGGTATCGCCGCTCCCGATTCGCAGCGCATCGCCTTC
TATCGCCTTCTTGACGAGTTCTTCTGATTCGAAATGACCGACCAAGCGACGCCCAACCGGTATCAGCTCA
CTCAAAGGCGGTAATACGGTTATCCACAGAATCAGGGGATAACGCAGGAAAGAACATGTCAAACATGAGA
ATTACAACTTATATCGTATGGGGCTGACTTCAGGTGCTACATTTGAAGAGATAAATTGCACTGAAATCTA
GAAATATTTTATCTGATTAATAAGATGATCTTCTTGAGATCGTTTTGGTCTGCGCGTAATCTCTTGCTCT
GAAAACGAAAAAACCGCCTTGCAGGGCGGTTTTTCGAAGGTTCTCTGAGCTACCAACTCTTTGAACCGAG
GTAACTGGCTTGGAGGAGCGCAGTCACCAAAACTTGTCCTTTCAGTTTAGCCTTAACCGGCGCATGACTT
CAAGACTAACTCCTCTAAATCAATTACCAGTGGCTGCTGCCAGTGGTGCTTTTGCATGTCTTTCCGGGTT
GGACTCAAGACGATAGTTACCGGATAAGGCGCAGCGGTCGGACTGAACGGGGGGTTCGTGCATACAGTCC
AGCTTGGAGCGAACTGCCTACCCGGAACTGAGTGTCAGGCGTGGAATGAGACAAACGCGGCCATAACAGC
GGAATGACACCGGTAAACCGAAAGGCAGGAACAGGAGAGCGCACGAGGGAGCCGCCAGGGGGAAACGCCT
GGTATCTTTATAGTCCTGTCGGGTTTCGCCACCACTGATTTGAGCGTCAGATTTCGTGATGCTTGTCAGG
GGGGCGGAGCCTATGGAAAAACGGCTTTGCCGCGGCCCTCTCACTTCCCTGTTAAGTATCTTCCTGGCAT
CTTCCAGGAAATCTCCGCCCCGTTCGTAAGCCATTTCCGCTCGCCGCAGTCGAACGACCGAGCGTAGCGA
GTCAGTGAGCGAGGAAGCGGAATATATCCTGTATCACATATTCTGCTGACGCACCGGTGCAGCCTTTTTT
CTCCTGCCACATGAAGCACTTCACTGACACCCTCATCAGTGCCAACATAGTAAGCCAGTATACACTCCGC
TAGCGCTGATGTCCGGAATCGTCACACAAAAAACCAACACACAGATGTAATGAAAATAAAGATATTTTAT
TGCGGCCATCGTGATGGCTAGAGTTTAGCCCTCCCACACATAACCAGAGGGCAGCAATTCACGAATCCCA
ACTGCCGTCGGCTGTCCATCACTGTCCTTCACTATGGCTTTGATCCCAGGATGCAGATCGAGAAGCACCT
GTCGGCACCGTCCGCAGGGGCTCAAGATGCCCCTGTTCTCATTTCCGATCGCGACGATACAAGTCAGGTT
GCCAGCTGCCGCAGCAGCAGCAGTGCCCAGCACCACGAGTTCTGCACAAGGTCCCCCAGTAAAATGATAT
ACATTGACACCAGTGAAGATGCGGCCGTCGCTAGAGAGAGCTGCGCTGGCGACGCTGTAGTCTTCAGAGA
TGGGGATGCTGTTGATTGTAGCCGTTGCTCTTTCAATGAGGGTGGATTCTTCTTGAGACAAAGGCTTGGC
CATGGTGGCGCTAGTGTCAGAAGAATCGAGCTTTTTGCAAAAGCCTAGGCCTCCAAAAAAGCCTCCTCAC
TACTTCTGGAATAGCTCAGAGGCCGAGGCGGCCTCGGCCTCTGCATAAATAAAAAAAATTAGTCAGCCAT
GGGGCGGAGAATGGGCGGAACTGGGCGGAGTTAGGGGCGGGATGGGCGGAGTTAGGGGCGGGACTATGGT
TGCTGACTAATTGAGATGCATGCTTTGCATACTTCTGCCTGCTGGGGAGCCTGGGGACTTTCCACACCTG
GTTGCTGACTAATTGAGATGCATGCTTTGCATACTTCTGCCTGCTGGGGAGCCTGGGGACTTTCCACACC
CTAACTGACACACATTCCACAGCTGGTTCTTTCCGCCTCAGAAGGTACCTAACCAAGTTCCTCTTTCAGA
GGTTATTTCAGGCCATGGTGCTGCGCAAGACGCGTTAATTAAGACGTCGGCAGTGAAAAAAATGCTTTAT
TTGTGAAATTTGTGATGCTATTGCTTTATTTGTAACCATTATAAGCTGCAATAAACAAGTTAACAACAAC
AATTGCATTCATTTTATGTTTCAGGTTCAGGGGGAGGTGTGGGAGGTTTTTTAAAGCAAGTAAAACCTCT
ACAAATGTGGTATGGCTGATTATGATCCGCGGCCGCAATACGTCGACGTTATCAGCTGACTTCGTACGAG
AGCCTAGGATTATGGCGCGCCACTAGTTATTAATAGTAATCAATTACGGGGTCATTAGTTCATAGCCCAT
ATATGGAGTTCCGCGTTACATAACTTACGGTAAATGGCCCGCCTGGCTGACCGCCCAACGACCCCCGCCC
ATTGACGTCAATAATGACGTATGTTCCCATAGTAACGCCAATAGGGACTTTCCATTGACGTCAATGGGTG
GAGTATTTACGGTAAACTGCCCACTTGGCAGTACATCAAGTGTATCATATGCCAAGTCCGCCCCCTATTG
ACGTCAATGACGGTAAATGGCCCGCCTGGCATTATGCCCAGTACATGACCTTACGGGACTTTCCTACTTG
GCAGTACATCTACGTATTAGTCATCGCTATTACCATGGTGATGCGGTTTTGGCAGTACACCAATGGGCGT
GGATAGCGGTTTGACTCACGGGGATTTCCAAGTCTCCACCCCATTGACGTCAATGGGAGTTTGTTTTGGC
ACCAAAATCAACGGGACTTTCCAAAATGTCGTAATAACCCCGCCCCGTTGACGCAAATGGGCGGTAGGCG
TGTACGGTGGGAGGTCTATATAAGCAGAGCTGGTTTAGTGAACCGTCAGATCACTAGAAGCTTTATTGCG
GTAGTTTATCACAGTTAAATTGCTAACGCAGTCAGTGCTTCTGACACAACAGTCTCGAACTTAAGCTGCA
GAAGTTGGTCGTGAGGCACTGGGCAGGTAAGTATCAAGGTTACAAGACAGGTTTAAGGAGACCAATAGAA
ACTGGGCTTGTCGAGACAGAGAAGACTCTTGCGTTTCTGATAGGCACCTATTGGTCTTACTGACATCCAC
TTTGCCTTTCTCTCCACAGGTGTCCACTCCCAGTTCAATTACAGCTCTTAAGGCTAGAGTATTAATACGA
CTCACTATAGGGCTAGCGCTCACCATGGTGACCGGCTACCGGCTGTTCGAGGAGATTCTCGGGAGCTCCG
GTGGTGGCGGGAGCGGAGGTGGAGGCTCGAGCGGTGCGATCGCCATGTCGGGATCCACACAGCCTGTGGC
ACAGACGTGGAGGGCCACTGAGCCCCGCTACCCGCCCCACAGCCTTTCCTACCCAGTGCAGATCGCCCGG
ACGCACACGGACGTCGGGCTCCTGGAGTACCAGCACCACTCCCGCGACTATGCCTCCCACCTGTCGCCCG
GCTCCATCATCCAGCCCCAGCGGCGGAGGCCCTCCCTGCTGTCTGAGTTCCAGCCCGGGAATGAACGGTC
CCAGGAGCTCCACCTGCGGCCAGAGTCCCACTCATACCTGCCCGAGCTGGGGAAGTCAGAGATGGAGTTC
ATTGAAAGCAAGCGCCCTCGGCTAGAGCTGCTGCCTGACCCCCTGCTGCGACCGTCACCCCTGCTGGCCA
CGGGCCAGCCTGCGGGATCTGAAGACCTCACCAAGGACCGTAGCCTGACGGGCAAGCTGGAACCGGTGTC
TCCCCCCAGCCCCCCGCACACTGACCCTGAGCTGGAGCTGGTGCCGCCACGGCTGTCCAAGGAGGAGCTG
ATCCAGAACATGGACCGCGTGGACCGAGAGATCACCATGGTAGAGCAGCAGATCTCTAAGCTGAAGAAGA
AGCAGCAACAGCTGGAGGAGGAGGCTGCCAAGCCGCCCGAGCCTGAGAAGCCCGTGTCACCGCCGCCCAT
CGAGTCGAAGCACCGCAGCCTGGTGCAGATCATCTACGACGAGAACCGGAAGAAGGCTGAAGCTGCACAT
CGGATTCTGGAAGGCCTGGGGCCCCAGGTGGAGCTGCCGCTGTACAACCAGCCCTCCGACACCCGGCAGT
ATCATGAGAACATCAAAATAAACCAGGCGATGCGGAAGAAGCTAATCTTGTACTTCAAGAGGAGGAATCA
CGCTCGGAAACAATGGGAGCAGAAGTTCTGCCAGCGCTATGACCAGCTCATGGAGGCCTGGGAGAAGAAG
GTGGAGCGCATCGAGAACAACCCCCGGCGGCGGGCCAAGGAGAGCAAGGTGCGCGAGTACTACGAGAAGC
AGTTCCCTGAGATCCGCAAGCAGCGCGAGCTGCAGGAGCGCATGCAGAGCAGGGTGGGCCAGCGGGGCAG
TGGGCTGTCCATGTCGGCCGCCCGCAGCGAGCACGAGGTGTCAGAGATCATCGATGGCCTCTCAGAGCAG
GAGAACCTGGAGAAGCAGATGCGCCAGCTGGCCGTGATCCCGCCCATGCTGTACGACGCTGACCAGCAGC
GCATCAAGTTCATCAACATGAACGGGCTTATGGCCGACCCCATGAAGGTGTACAAAGACCGCCAGGTCAT
GAACATGTGGAGTGAGCAGGAGAAGGAGACCTTCCGGGAGAAGTTCATGCAGCATCCCAAGAACTTTGGC
CTGATCGCATCATTCCTGGAGAGGAAGACAGTGGCTGAGTGCGTCCTCTATTACTACCTGACTAAGAAGA
ATGAGAACTATAAGAGCCTGGTGAGACGGAGCTATCGGCGCCGCGGCAAGAGCCAGCAGCAGCAACAACA
GCAGCAGCAGCAGCAGCAGCAGCAGCAGCAGCAGCCCATGCCCCGCAGCAGCCAGGAGGAGAAAGATGAG
AAGGAGAAGGAAAAGGAGGCGGAGAAGGAGGAGGAGAAGCCGGAGGTGGAGAACGACAAGGAAGACCTCC
TCAAGGAGAAGACAGACGACACCTCAGGGGAGGACAACGACGAGAAGGAGGCTGTGGCCTCCAAAGGCCG
CAAAACTGCCAACAGCCAGGGAAGACGCAAAGGCCGCATCACCCGCTCAATGGCTAATGAGGCCAACAGC
GAGGAGGCCATCACCCCCCAGCAGAGCGCCGAGCTGGCCTCCATGGAGCTGAATGAGAGT
[174 nt withheld, positions 8391-8564]
CTGAAGATGGAGAAGGAGAGGAACGCGCGGAGGAAGAAGAAGAAAGCGCCGGCGGCGGCCAGCGAGGAGG
CTGCATTCCCGCCCGTGGTGGAGGATGAGGAGATGGAGGCGTCGGGCGTGAGCGGAAATGAGGAGGAGAT
GGTGGAGGAGGCTGAAGCCTTACATGCCTCTGGGAATGAGGTGCCCAGAGGGGAATGCAGTGGCCCAGCC
ACTGTCAACAACAGCTCAGACACCGAGAGCATCCCCTCTCCTCACACTGAGGCCGCCAAGGACACAGGGC
AGAATGGGCCCAAGCCCCCAGCCACCCTGGGCGCCGACGGGCCACCCCCAGAGCCACCCACCCCACCACC
GGAGGACATCCCGGCCCCCACTGAGCCCACCCCGGCCTCTGAAGCCACCGGAGCCCCTACGCCCCCACCA
GCACCCCCATCGCCCTCTGCACCTCCTCCTGTGGTCCCCAAGGAGGAGAAGGAGGAGGAGACCGCAGCAG
CGCCCCCAGTGGAGGAGGGGGAGGAGCAGAAGCCCCCCGCGGCTGAGGAGCTGGCAGTGGACACAGGGAA
GGCCGAGGAGCCCGTCAAGAGCGAGTGCACGGAGGAAGCCGAGGAGGGGCCGGCCAAGGGCAAGGACGCG
GAGGCCGCTGAGGCCACGGCCGAGGGGGCGCTCAAGGCAGAGAAGAAGGAGGGCGGGAGCGGCAGGGCCA
CCACAGCCAAGAGCTCGGGCGCCCCCCAGGACAGCGACTCCAGTGCCACCTGCAGTGCAGACGAGGTGGA
TGAGGCCGAGGGCGGCGACAAGAACCGGCTGCTGTCCCCAAGGCCCAGCCTCCTCACCCCGACTGGCGAC
CCCCGGGCCAATGCCTCACCCCAGAAGCCACTGGACCTGAAGCAGCTGAAGCAGCGAGCGGCTGCCATCC
CCCCCATCCAGGTCACCAAAGTCCATGAGCCCCCCCGGGAGGACGCAGCTCCCACCAAGCCAGCTCCCCC
AGCCCCACCGCCACCGCAAAACCTGCAGCCGGAGAGCGACGCCCCTCAGCAGCCTGGCAGCAGCCCCCGG
GGCAAGAGCAGGAGCCCGGCACCCCCCGCCGACAAGGAGGCAGAGAAGCCTGTGTTCTTCCCAGCCTTCG
CAGCCGAGGCCCAGAAGCTGCCTGGGGACCCCCCTTGCTGGACTTCCGGCCTGCCCTTCCCCGTGCCCCC
CCGTGAGGTGATCAAGGCCTCCCCGCATGCCCCGGACCCCTCAGCCTTCTCCTACGCTCCACCTGGTCAC
CCACTGCCCCTGGGCCTCCATGACACTGCCCGGCCCGTCCTGCCGCGCCCACCCACCATCTCCAACCCGC
CTCCCCTCATCTCCTCTGCCAAGCACCCCAGCGTCCTCGAGAGGCAAATAGGTGCCATCTCCCAAGGAAT
GTCGGTCCAGCTCCACGTCCCGTACTCAGAGCATGCCAAGGCCCCGGTGGGCCCTGTCACCATGGGGCTG
CCCCTGCCCATGGACCCCAAAAAGCTGGCACCCTTCAGCGGAGTGAAGCAGGAGCAGCTGTCCCCACGGG
GCCAGGCTGGGCCACCGGAGAGCCTGGGGGTGCCCACAGCCCAGGAGGCGTCCGTGCTGAGAGGGACAGC
TCTGGGCTCAGTTCCGGGCGGAAGCATCACCAAAGGCATTCCCAGCACACGGGTGCCCTCGGACAGCGCC
ATCACATACCGCGGCTCCATCACCCACGGCACGCCAGCTGACGTCCTGTACAAGGGCACCATCACCAGGA
TCATCGGCGAGGACAGCCCGAGTCGCTTGGACCGCGGCCGGGAGGACAGCCTGCCCAAGGGCCACGTCAT
CTACGAAGGCAAGAAGGGCCACGTCTTGTCCTATGAGGGTGGCATGTCTGTGACCCAGTGCTCCAAGGAG
GACGGCAGAAGCAGCTCAGGACCCCCCCATGAGACGGCCGCCCCCAAGCGCACCTATGACATGATGGAGG
GCCGCGTGGGCAGAGCCATCTCCTCAGCCAGCATCGAAGGTCTCATGGGCCGTGCCATCCCGCCGGAGCG
ACACAGCCCCCACCACCTCAAAGAGCAGCACCACATCCGCGGGTCCATCACACAAGGGATCCCTCGGTCC
TACGTGGAGGCACAGGAGGACTACCTGCGTCGGGAGGCCAAGCTCCTAAAGCGGGAGGGCACGCCTCCGC
CCCCACCGCCCTCACGGGACCTGACCGAGGCCTACAAGACGCAGGCCCTGGGCCCCCTGAAGCTGAAGCC
GGCCCATGAGGGCCTGGTGGCCACGGTGAAGGAGGCGGGCCGCTCCATCCATGAGATCCCGCGCGAGGAG
CTGCGGCACACGCCCGAGCTGCCCCTGGCCCCGCGGCCGCTCAAGGAGGGCTCCATCACGCAGGGCACCC
CGCTCAAGTACGACACCGGCGCGTCCACCACTGGCTCCAAAAAGCACGACGTACGCTCCCTCATCGGCAG
CCCCGGCCGGACGTTCCCACCCGTGCACCCGCTGGATGTGATGGCCGACGCCCGGGCACTGGAACGTGCC
TGCTACGAGGAGAGCCTGAAGAGCCGGCCAGGGACCGCCAGCAGCTCGGGGGGCTCCATTGCGCGCGGCG
CCCCGGTCATTGTGCCTGAGCTGGGCAAGCCGCGGCAGAGCCCCCTAACCTATGAGGACCACGGGGCACC
CTTTGCCGGCCACCTCCCACGAGGTTCGCCCGTGACCACGCGGGAGCCCACGCCGCGCCTGCAGGAGGGC
AGCCTTTCGTCCAGCAAGGCATCCCAGGACCGAAAGCTGACGTCGACGCCTCGTGAGATCGCCAAGTCCC
CGCACAGCACCGTGCCCGAGCACCACCCACACCCCATCTCGCCCTATGAGCACCTGCTTCGGGGCGTGAG
TGGCGTGGACCTGTATCGCAGCCACATCCCCCTGGCCTTCGACCCCACCTCCATACCCCGCGGCATCCCT
CTGGACGCAGCCGCTGCCTACTACCTGCCCCGACACCTGGCCCCCAACCCCACCTACCCGCACCTGTACC
CACCCTACCTCATCCGCGGCTACCCCGACACGGCGGCGCTGGAGAACCGGCAGACCATCATCAATGACTA
CATCACCTCGCAGCAGATGCACCACAACGCGGCCACCGCCATGGCCCAGCGAGCTGATATGCTGAGGGGC
CTCTCGCCCCGCGAGTCCTCGCTGGCACTCAACTACGCTGCGGGTCCCCGAGGCATCATCGACCTGTCCC
AAGTGCCACACCTGCCTGTGCTCGTGCCCCCGACACCAGGCACCCCAGCCACCGCCATGGACCGCCTTGC
CTACCTCCCCACCGCGCCCCAGCCCTTCAGCAGCCGCCACAGCAGCTCCCCACTCTCCCCAGGAGGTCCA
ACACACTTGACAAAACCAACCACCACGTCCTCGTCCGAGCGGGAGCGAGACCGGGATCGAGAGCGGGACC
GGGATCGGGAGCGGGAAAAGTCCATCCTCACGTCCACCACGACGGTGGAGCACC
